>Addgene plasmid #173902 | pSBbi-RB-PE2 | addgene full sequence | sequence record 346342 | Addgene NGS Result
GGATCCCTATACAGTTGAAGTCGGAAGTTTACATACACTTAAGTTGGAGTCATTAAAACTCGTTTTTCAA
CTACTCCACAAATTTCTTGTTAACAAACAATAGTTTTGGCAAGTCAGTTAGGACATCTACTTTGTGCATG
ACACAAGTCATTTTTCCAACAATTGTTTACAGACAGATTATTTCACTTATAATTCACTGTATCACAATTC
CAGTGGGTCAGAAGTTTACATACACTAAGTTCGACTCCTCTGCAGAATGCGGCGATGTTTCGGTAAGGGG
TCCGCTATCTAGTAGGCCCAGCTGGTTCTTTCCGCCTCAGAAGCCATAGAGCCCACCGCATCCCCAGCAT
GCCTGCTATTGTCTTCCCAATCCTCCCCCTTGCTGTCCTGCCCCACCCCACCCCCCAGAATAGAATGACA
CCTACTCAGACAATGCGATGCAATTTCCTCATTTTATTAGGAAAGGACAGTGGGAGTGGCACCTTCCAGG
GTCAAGGAAGGCACGGGGGAGGGGCAAACAACAGATGGCTGGCAACTAGAAGGCACAGTCGAGGCTGATC
AGCGAGCTCTAGAGAATTGATCCCCAAGCTTGGCCTGACAGGCCTTAGACTTTCCTCTTCTTCTTGGGCT
CGAATTCGCTGCCGTCGGCGGTTCTTTTTGAGCCGCCAGAGGGTGATGAATTTTCTATGAGGAGGGTAGA
GGTGTCTGGAGTCTCTGTGATGGCTGCCTTTCGGGCCGCTTGGTCAGCCATCCGGTTGCCTCTAGCCTCG
GCGCTGTGTCCCTTTTGATGTCCTGGACAATGGATTATGCTAAGTCTTTTGGGCAGAAAGAGGGCTTTTA
GTAGGGCCAAGATCTCGTCTTTATTTTTGATCTCTTTGCCTTCTGATGTGAGCCACCCACGCCTTCTGTA
TATTTCTCCATGGATATGGGCAGTAGCAAAAGCATAACGGCTATCAGTATAAACATTTAGCTTCTTACCT
TCTGCCATCTTTAGGGCCTGGGTGAGTGCTATCAGTTCAGCCCGCTGAGCGGATGTCCCGGCTGGCAGGG
CTTTAGCCCAGATTACCTCGGTCTCGGTGGTCACCGCAGCTCCCGCCTTACGCTGTCCCTCTTGTAAGAG
ACTGCTTCCATCCGTGTACCAGGTGTGGTCGGCGTCTGGGAGCGGCTGGTCCGTTAGGTCGGGTCGGGTT
CCGTGGGCTTCGGCCAGGATATCAAGGCAGTTGTGTTGCAGCCCTTCCTCAGGCAGTGGGAGCAGCGTAG
CCGGGTTCAGGGCTACCACCGGTCCGAACTGGACCCGGTCCGTGTCCAAAAGCAAGGCCTGATAGTGAGT
CATCCGGGCGTTGGAAAGCCAGCGGTCGGGGGGTTGTTTGACTAGTGCCTCTACTGCATGGGGGGCCAGA
ATGACTAGTGGCTGTCCCATGGTTAGCTTGCCTGCATCCTTTGTCAGTACGGCAATGGCTGCTACCATCC
GTAGGCAAGGGGGCCACCCAGCTGCTACTGGGTCTAGCTTTTTGGACAGGTAGGCCACCGGCCGACGCCA
AGGTCCCAGTTTTTGCGTTAGGACACCTTTGGCGTAGCCCTGCTTCTCGTCGACAAAGAGTTCAAAGGGC
TTAGTCAAATCTGGCAACCCCAGGGCTGGGGCAGTTAGAAGAGCTTGCTTGATTTCTTGATAGGCCTTTT
GTTGGTCTGGGCCCCAATTAAACAGAGTCCCCGGTTTGGTGAGAGGGTACAGGGGGGCTGCCATTTCTGC
AAACCCAGGGATGAAGAGGCGACAGAAGCCTGCCTTCCCTAGGAACTCCCTTAGTTGTCGAGGGGTCTTC
GGAGTAGGCTGCCCCATCACAGTCTCTTTTCTGGCCTCAGTCAGCCATCTCTGACCCTCTTTTAGAAGAT
ACCCCAGATACTTGACCTGTTTCTGGCAAATTTGGGCTTTCTTGGCCGAGGCCCGATACCCGAGGTTCCC
TAGGGTTTGTAACAGGGCCCGAGTACCTTGTTGGCAGTCTAGCTCAGAAGTGGCGGCCAGCAGTAAGTCA
TCCACGTACTGTAGCAGGATCAAGTCTGGGTGCTGGATCCGGAAGTCTGCTAGGTCTCTGTGCAGTGCCT
CATTAAACAGGGTGGGACTGTTTTTGAAACCCTGTGGGAGTCTGGTCCAGGTCAATTGTCCTGAGATTCC
CATCTCTGGATCTCTCCACTCAAAGGCGAAGAGAGGCTGACTGGTGGGGTGGAGTCTCAGGCAGAAAAAG
GCATCCTTTAAATCAAGCACAGTGTACCACTGGTGGGACGGTGGGAGCCCGCTCAAGAGGTTGTAAGGGT
TGGGCACGGTGGGGTGGATGTCTTCCACCCGCTTGTTGACTTCTCTCAGATCCTGGACAGGCCTATAATC
ATTAGTCCCTGGTTTCTTAACGGGTAGCAGGGGCGTGTTCCAGGGGGACTGGCAGGGTACCAGTATTCCC
TGGTCCAACAGTCTCTGTATGTGGGGCTTGATCCCCAGTCTGGCTTCTTGTGACATGGGGTATTGTTTTA
TGGACACGGGGGTAGAGGTTGCTTTCAGAGGTATGATCAGAGGAGCTTGGCGAACTGCCAGTCCCATGCC
CCCGGTTTCCGCCCAGGCCTGAGGAAAATCAGACAGCCATGTGGACCCTAGAGAAACATCTGGCTCTTTT
GAGGTCTCATGTAGCCGATACTCATCTTCTATATTTAGGGTGCTGCTGCCGCCGCTGCTGCCGCCACTGC
TCTCTGGTGTTGCTGACTCGCTTGTTCCTGGTGTCTCGCTGCCAGAGGATCCTCCGCTAGATCCTCCAGA
GTCACCTCCCAGCTGAGACAGGTCGATCCGTGTCTCGTACAGGCCGGTGATGCTCTGGTGGATCAGGGTG
GCGTCCAGCACCTCTTTGGTGCTGGTGTACCTCTTCCGGTCGATGGTGGTGTCAAAGTACTTGAAGGCGG
CAGGGGCTCCCAGATTGGTCAGGGTAAACAGGTGGATGATATTCTCGGCCTGCTCTCTGATGGGCTTATC
CCGGTGCTTGTTGTAGGCGGACAGCACTTTGTCCAGATTAGCGTCGGCCAGGATCACTCTCTTGGAGAAC
TCGCTGATCTGCTCGATGATCTCGTCCAGGTAGTGCTTGTGCTGTTCCACAAACAGCTGTTTCTGCTCAT
TATCCTCGGGGGAGCCCTTCAGCTTCTCATAGTGGCTGGCCAGGTACAGGAAGTTCACATATTTGGAGGG
CAGGGCCAGTTCGTTTCCCTTCTGCAGTTCGCCGGCAGAGGCCAGCATTCTCTTCCGGCCGTTTTCCAGC
TCGAACAGGGAGTACTTAGGCAGCTTGATGATCAGGTCCTTTTTCACTTCTTTGTAGCCCTTGGCTTCCA
GAAAGTCGATGGGATTCTTCTCGAAGCTGCTTCTTTCCATGATGGTGATCCCCAGCAGCTCTTTCACACT
CTTCAGTTTCTTGGACTTGCCCTTTTCCACTTTGGCCACCACCAGCACAGAATAGGCCACGGTGGGGCTG
TCGAAGCCGCCGTACTTCTTAGGGTCCCAGTCCTTCTTTCTGGCGATCAGCTTATCGCTGTTCCTCTTGG
GCAGGATAGACTCTTTGCTGAAGCCGCCTGTCTGCACCTCGGTCTTTTTCACGATATTCACTTGGGGCAT
GCTCAGCACTTTCCGCACGGTGGCAAAATCCCGGCCCTTATCCCACACGATCTCCCCGGTTTCGCCGTTT
GTCTCGATCAGAGGCCGCTTCCGGATCTCGCCGTTGGCCAGGGTAATCTCGGTCTTGAAAAAGTTCATGA
TGTTGCTGTAGAAGAAGTACTTGGCGGTAGCCTTGCCGATTTCCTGCTCGCTCTTGGCGATCATCTTCCG
CACGTCGTACACCTTGTAGTCGCCGTACACGAACTCGCTTTCCAGCTTAGGGTACTTTTTGATCAGGGCG
GTTCCCACGACGGCGTTCAGGTAGGCGTCGTGGGCGTGGTGGTAGTTGTTGATCTCGCGCACTTTGTAAA
ACTGGAAATCCTTCCGGAAATCGGACACCAGCTTGGACTTCAGGGTGATCACTTTCACTTCCCGGATCAG
CTTGTCATTCTCGTCGTACTTAGTGTTCATCCGGGAGTCCAGGATCTGTGCCACGTGCTTTGTGATCTGC
CGGGTTTCCACCAGCTGTCTCTTGATGAAGCCGGCCTTATCCAGTTCGCTCAGGCCGCCTCTCTCGGCCT
TGGTCAGATTGTCGAACTTTCTCTGGGTAATCAGCTTGGCGTTCAGCAGCTGCCGCCAGTAGTTCTTCAT
CTTCTTCACGACCTCTTCGGAGGGCACGTTGTCGCTCTTGCCCCGGTTCTTGTCGCTTCTGGTCAGCACC
TTGTTGTCGATGGAGTCGTCCTTCAGAAAGCTCTGAGGCACGATAGCGTCCACATCGTAGTCGGACAGCC
GGTTGATGTCCAGTTCCTGGTCCACGTACATATCCCGCCCATTCTGCAGGTAGTACAGGTACAGCTTCTC
GTTCTGCAGCTGGGTGTTTTCCACGGGGTGTTCTTTCAGGATCTGGCTGCCCAGCTCTTTGATGCCCTCT
TCGATCCGCTTCATTCTCTCGCGGCTGTTCTTCTGTCCCTTCTGGGTGGTCTGGTTCTCTCTGGCCATTT
CGATCACGATGTTCTCGGGCTTGTGCCGGCCCATCACTTTCACGAGCTCGTCCACCACCTTCACTGTCTG
CAGGATGCCCTTCTTAATGGCGGGGCTGCCGGCCAGATTGGCAATGTGCTCGTGCAGGCTATCGCCCTGG
CCGGACACCTGGGCTTTCTGGATGTCCTCTTTAAAGGTCAGGCTGTCGTCGTGGATCAGCTGCATGAAGT
TTCTGTTGGCGAAGCCGTCGGACTTCAGGAAATCCAGGATTGTCTTGCCGGACTGCTTGTCCCGGATGCC
GTTGATCAGCTTCCGGCTCAGCCTGCCCCAGCCGGTGTATCTCCGCCGCTTCAGCTGCTTCATCACTTTG
TCGTCGAACAGGTGGGCATAGGTTTTCAGCCGTTCCTCGATCATCTCTCTGTCCTCAAACAGTGTCAGGG
TCAGCACGATATCTTCCAGAATGTCCTCGTTTTCCTCATTGTCCAGGAAGTCCTTGTCCTTGATAATTTT
CAGCAGATCGTGGTATGTGCCCAGGGAGGCGTTGAACCGATCTTCCACGCCGGAGATTTCCACGGAGTCG
AAGCACTCGATTTTCTTGAAGTAGTCCTCTTTCAGCTGCTTCACGGTCACTTTCCGGTTGGTCTTGAACA
GCAGGTCCACGATGGCCTTTTTCTGCTCGCCGCTCAGGAAGGCGGGCTTTCTCATTCCCTCGGTCACGTA
TTTCACTTTGGTCAGCTCGTTATACACGGTGAAGTACTCGTACAGCAGGCTGTGCTTGGGCAGCACCTTC
TCGTTGGGCAGGTTCTTATCGAAGTTGGTCATCCGCTCGATGAAGCTCTGGGCGGAAGCGCCCTTGTCCA
CCACTTCCTCGAAGTTCCAGGGGGTGATGGTTTCCTCGCTCTTTCTGGTCATCCAGGCGAATCTGCTGTT
TCCCCTGGCCAGAGGGCCCACGTAGTAGGGGATGCGGAAGGTCAGGATCTTCTCGATCTTTTCCCGGTTG
TCCTTCAGGAATGGGTAAAAATCTTCCTGCCGCCGCAGAATGGCGTGCAGCTCTCCCAGGTGGATCTGGT
GGGGGATGCTGCCGTTGTCGAAGGTCCGCTGCTTCCGCAGCAGGTCCTCTCTGTTCAGCTTCACGAGCAG
TTCCTCGGTGCCGTCCATCTTTTCCAGGATGGGCTTGATGAACTTGTAGAACTCTTCCTGGCTGGCTCCG
CCGTCAATGTAGCCGGCGTAGCCGTTCTTGCTCTGGTCGAAGAAAATCTCTTTGTACTTCTCAGGCAGCT
GCTGCCGCACGAGAGCTTTCAGCAGGGTCAGGTCCTGGTGGTGCTCGTCGTATCTCTTGATCATAGAGGC
GCTCAGGGGGGCCTTGGTGATCTCGGTGTTCACTCTCAGGATGTCGCTCAGCAGGATGGCGTCGGACAGG
TTCTTGGCGGCCAGAAACAGGTCGGCGTACTGGTCGCCGATCTGGGCCAGCAGGTTGTCCAGGTCGTCGT
CGTAGGTGTCCTTGCTCAGCTGCAGTTTGGCATCCTCGGCCAGGTCGAAGTTGCTCTTGAAGTTGGGGGT
CAGGCCCAGGCTCAGGGCAATCAGGTTTCCGAACAGGCCATTCTTCTTCTCGCCGGGCAGCTGGGCGATC
AGATTTTCCAGCCGTCTGCTCTTGCTCAGTCTGGCAGACAGGATGGCCTTGGCGTCCACGCCGCTGGCGT
TGATGGGGTTTTCCTCGAACAGCTGGTTGTAGGTCTGCACCAGCTGGATGAACAGCTTGTCCACGTCGCT
GTTGTCGGGGTTCAGGTCGCCCTCGATCAGGAAGTGGCCCCGGAACTTGATCATGTGGGCCAGGGCCAGA
TAGATCAGCCGCAGGTCGGCCTTGTCGGTGCTGTCCACCAGTTTCTTTCTCAGGTGGTAGATGGTGGGGT
ACTTCTCGTGGTAGGCCACCTCGTCCACGATGTTGCCGAAGATGGGGTGCCGCTCGTGCTTCTTATCCTC
TTCCACCAGGAAGGACTCTTCCAGTCTGTGGAAGAAGCTGTCGTCCACCTTGGCCATCTCGTTGCTGAAG
ATCTCTTGCAGATAGCAGATCCGGTTCTTCCGTCTGGTGTATCTTCTTCTGGCGGTTCTCTTCAGCCGGG
TGGCCTCGGCTGTTTCGCCGCTGTCGAACAGCAGGGCTCCGATCAGGTTCTTCTTGATGCTGTGCCGGTC
GGTGTTGCCCAGCACCTTGAATTTCTTGCTGGGCACCTTGTACTCGTCGGTGATCACGGCCCAGCCCACA
GAGTTGGTGCCGATGTCCAGGCCGATGCTGTACTTCTTGTCGACTTTCCGCTTCTTCTTTGGTGACTCGA
ACTCGCTTCCGTCGGCTGTCCGTTTCATGGTGGCCTCAGAGGCCAGCTTGGGGTAGTTTTCACGACACCT
TAAATGGAAGAAAAAAACTTTGAACCACTGTCTGAGGCTTGAGAATGAACCAAGATCCAAACTCAAAAAG
GGCAAATTCCAAGGAGAATTACATCAAGTGCCAAGCTGGCCTAACTTCAGTCTCCACCCACTCAGTATGG
GGAAACTCCATCGCATAAAACCCCTCCCCCCAACCTAAAGACGACGTACTCCAAAAGCTCGAGAACTAAT
CGAGGTGCCTGGACGGCGCCCGGTACTCCGTGGAGTCACATGAAGCGACGGCTGAGGACGGAAAGGCCCT
TTTCCTTTGTGTGGGTGACTCACCCGCCCGCTCTCCCGAGCGCCGCGTCCTCCATTTTGAGCTCCCTGCA
GCAGGGCCGGGAAGCGGCCATCTTTCCGCTCACGCAACTGGTGCCGACCGGGCCAGCCTTGCCGCCCAGG
GCGGGGCGATACACGGCGGCGCGAGGCCAGGCACCAGAGCAGGCCGGCCAGCTTGAGACTACCCCCGTCC
GATTCTCGGTGGCCGCGCTCGCAGGCCCCGCCTCGCCGAACATGTGCGCTGGGACGCACGGGCCCCGTCG
CCGCCCGCGGCCCCAAAAACCGAAATACCAGTGTGCAGATCTTGGCCCGCATTTACAAGACTATCTTGCC
AGAAAAAAAGCGTCGCAGCAGGTCATCAAAAATTTTAAATGGCTAGAGACTTATCGAAAGCAGCGAGACA
GGCGCGAAGGTGCCACCAGATTCGCACGCGGCGGCCCCAGCGCCCAAGCCAGGCCTCAACTCAAGCACGA
GGCGAAGGGGCTCCTTAAGCGCAAGGCCTCGAACTCTCCCACCCACTTCCAACCCGAAGCTCGGGATCAA
GAATCACGTACTGCAGCCAGGGGCGTGGAAGTAATTCAAGGCACGCAAGGGCCATAACCCGTAAAGAGGC
CAGGCCCGCGGGAACCACACACGGCACTTACCTGTGTTCTGGCGGCAAACCCGTTGCGAAAAAGAACGTT
CACGGCGACTACTGCACTTATATACGGTTCTCCCCCACCCTCGGGAAAAAGGCGGAGCCAGTACACGACA
TCACTTTCCCAGTTTACCCCGCGCCACCTTCTCTAGGCACCGGTTCAATTGCCGACCCCTCCCCCCAACT
TCTCGGGGACTGTGGGCGATGTGCGCTCTGCCCACTGACGGGCACCGGAGCCTCTAGGCGAGACCCTGTC
TCACAAAATAAAGTAAGCCCGGACTGAGTGCGGAAAGGCGGGCCTGGCGGGTCTGGTCTCCCCATGCGGG
CCACCAGAGGCCCTGCAGCCTTCAGTCGCTTGAAGGGGTAATGGCGCTTCCACTCACAAACATGGCGGAC
AGAGCGTGTGAACGAGATGAACAGCCCCTCAAAAATATGGCCGCCGAGGCTGGACGGCCGTGCCCCAGCA
GCACCGCCTCCGCGCCCCACGTGATCTCTCGCCGGGCACAGCGCTGACCGCGGAGGTCCAACCGGAAGAA
TGTCCGGATTGGACATTCGGAAGAGGGCCCGCCTTCCCTGGGGAATCTCTGCGCACGCGCAGAACGCTTC
GACCAATGAAAACACAGGAAGCCGTCCGCGCAACCGCGTTGCGTCACTTCTGCCGCCCCTGTTTCAAGGT
ATATAGCCGTAGACGGAACTTCGCCTTTCTCTCGGCCTTAGCGCCATTTTTTTGGGTGAGTGTTTTTTGG
TTCCTGCGTTGGGATTCCGTGTACAATCCATAGACATCTGACCTCGGCACTTAGCATCATCACAGCAAAC
TAACTGTAGCCTTTCTCTCTTTCCCTGTAGAAACCTCTGCACCTGAGGCCACCATGTTGAGCAAGGGCGA
GGAGGTCATCAAAGAGTTCATGCGCTTCAAGGTGCGCATGGAGGGCTCCATGAACGGCCATGAGTTCGAG
ATCGAGGGCGAGGGCGAGGGCCGCCCCTACGAGGGCACCCAGACCGCCAAGCTGAAGGTGACCAAGGGCG
GCCCCCTGCCCTTCGCCTGGGACATCCTGTCCCCCCAGTTCATGTACGGCTCCAAGGCGTACGTGAAGCA
CCCCGCCGACATCCCCGATTACAAGAAGCTGTCCTTCCCCGAGGGCTTCAAGTGGGAGCGCGTGATGAAC
TTCGAGGACGGCGGTCTGGTGACCGTGACCCAGGACTCCTCCCTGCAGGACGGCACGCTGATCTACAAGG
TGAAGATGCGCGGCACCAACTTCCCCCCCGACGGCCCCGTAATGCAGAAGAAGACAATGGGCTGGGAGGC
CTCCACCGAGCGCCTGTACCCCCGCGACGGCGTGCTGAAGGGCGAGATCCACCAGGCCCTGAAGCTGAAG
GACGGCGGCCACTACCTGGTGGAGTTCAAGACCATCTACATGGCCAAGAAGCCCGTGCAACTGCCCGGCT
ACTACTACGTGGACACCAAGCTGGACATCACCTCCCACAACGAGGACTACACCATCGTGGAACAGTACGA
GCGCTCCGAGGGCCGCCACCACCTGTTCCTGTACGGCATGGACGAGCTGTACAAGGGCAGTGGAGCTACT
AACTTCAGCCTGCTGAAGCAGGCTGGTGACGTCGAGGAGAATCCTGGCCCCATGGCCATGCCTTTGTCTC
AAGAAGAATCCACCCTCATTGAAAGAGCAACGGCTACAATCAACAGCATCCCCATCTCTGAAGACTACAG
CGTCGCCAGCGCAGCTCTCTCTAGCGACGGCCGCATCTTCACTGGTGTCAATGTATATCATTTTACTGGG
GGACCTTGTGCAGAACTCGTGGTGCTGGGCACTGCTGCTGCTGCGGCAGCTGGCAACCTGACTTGTATCG
TCGCGATCGGAAATGAGAACAGGGGCATCTTGAGCCCCTGCGGACGGTGCCGACAGGTGCTTCTCGATCT
GCATCCTGGGATCAAAGCCATAGTGAAGGACAGTGATGGACAGCCGACGGCAGTTGGGATTCGTGAATTG
CTGCCCTCTGGTTATGTGTGGGAGGGCTAATTCGAAGGCCTGTCGTGAATTCACTCCTCAGGTGCAGGCT
GCCTATCAGAAGGTGGTGGCTGGTGTGGCCAATGCCCTGGCTCACAAATACCACTGAGATCTTTTTCCCT
CTGCCAAAAATTATGGGGACATCATGAAGCCCCTTGAGCATCTGACTTCTGGCTAATAAAGGAAATTTAT
TTTCATTGCAATAGTGTGTTGGAATTTTTTGTGTCTCTCACTCGGAAGGACATATGGGAGGGCAAATCAT
TTAAAACATCAGAATGAGTATTTGGTTTAGAGTTTGGCAACATATGCCATATGCTGGCTGCCATGAACTA
GCTACTCGGGACCCCTTACCGAAACATCGCCGCATTCTGCAGAGGAGTCGAGTGTATGTAAACTTCTGAC
CCACTGGGAATGTGATGAAAGAAATAAAAGCTGAAATGAATCATTCTCTCTACTATTATTCTGATATTTC
ACATTCTTAAAATAAAGTGGTGATCCTAACTGACCTAAGACAGGGAATTTTTACTAGGATTAAATGTCAG
GAATTGTGAAAAAGTGAGTTTAAATGTATTTGGCTAAGGTGTATGTAAACTTCCGACTTCAACTGTATAG
GGATCCGCTTCCTCGCTCACTGACTCGCTGCGCTCGGTCGTTCGGCTGCGGCGAGCGGTATCAGCTCACT
CAAAGGCGGTAATACGGTTATCCACAGAATCAGGGGATAACGCAGGAAAGAACATGTGAGCAAAAGGCCA
GCAAAAGGCCAGGAACCGTAAAAAGGCCGCGTTGCTGGCGTTTTTCCATAGGCTCCGCCCCCCTGACGAG
CATCACAAAAATCGACGCTCAAGTCAGAGGTGGCGAAACCCGACAGGACTATAAAGATACCAGGCGTTTC
CCCCTGGAAGCTCCCTCGTGCGCTCTCCTGTTCCGACCCTGCCGCTTACCGGATACCTGTCCGCCTTTCT
CCCTTCGGGAAGCGTGGCGCTTTCTCATAGCTCACGCTGTAGGTATCTCAGTTCGGTGTAGGTCGTTCGC
TCCAAGCTGGGCTGTGTGCACGAACCCCCCGTTCAGCCCGACCGCTGCGCCTTATCCGGTAACTATCGTC
TTGAGTCCAACCCGGTAAGACACGACTTATCGCCACTGGCAGCAGCCACTGGTAACAGGATTAGCAGAGC
GAGGTATGTAGGCGGTGCTACAGAGTTCTTGAAGTGGTGGCCTAACTACGGCTACACTAGAAGAACAGTA
TTTGGTATCTGCGCTCTGCTGAAGCCAGTTACCTTCGGAAAAAGAGTTGGTAGCTCTTGATCCGGCAAAC
AAACCACCGCTGGTAGCGGTGGTTTTTTTGTTTGCAAGCAGCAGATTACGCGCAGAAAAAAAGGATCTCA
AGAAGATCCTTTGATCTTTTCTACGGGGTCTGACGCTCAGTGGAACGAAAACTCACGTTAAGGGATTTTG
GTCATGAGATTATCAAAAAGGATCTTCACCTAGATCCTTTTAAATTAAAAATGAAGTTTTAAATCAATCT
AAAGTATATATGAGTAAACTTGGTCTGACAGTTACCAATGCTTAATCAGTGAGGCACCTATCTCAGCGAT
CTGTCTATTTCGTTCATCCATAGTTGCCTGACTCCCCGTCGTGTAGATAACTACGATACGGGAGGGCTTA
CCATCTGGCCCCAGTGCTGCAATGATACCGCGAGACCCACGCTCACCGGCTCCAGATTTATCAGCAATAA
ACCAGCCAGCCGGAAGGGCCGAGCGCAGAAGTGGTCCTGCAACTTTATCCGCCTCCATCCAGTCTATTAA
TTGTTGCCGGGAAGCTAGAGTAAGTAGTTCGCCAGTTAATAGTTTGCGCAACGTTGTTGCCATTGCTACA
GGCATCGTGGTGTCACGCTCGTCGTTTGGTATGGCTTCATTCAGCTCCGGTTCCCAACGATCAAGGCGAG
TTACATGATCCCCCATGTTGTGCAAAAAAGCGGTTAGCTCCTTCGGTCCTCCGATCGTTGTCAGAAGTAA
GTTGGCCGCAGTGTTATCACTCATGGTTATGGCAGCACTGCATAATTCTCTTACTGTCATGCCATCCGTA
AGATGCTTTTCTGTGACTGGTGAGTACTCAACCAAGTCATTCTGAGAATAGTGTATGCGGCGACCGAGTT
GCTCTTGCCCGGCGTCAATACGGGATAATACCGCGCCACATAGCAGAACTTTAAAAGTGCTCATCATTGG
AAAACGTTCTTCGGGGCGAAAACTCTCAAGGATCTTACCGCTGTTGAGATCCAGTTCGATGTAACCCACT
CGTGCACCCAACTGATCTTCAGCATCTTTTACTTTCACCAGCGTTTCTGGGTGAGCAAAAACAGGAAGGC
AAAATGCCGCAAAAAAGGGAATAAGGGCGACACGGAAATGTTGAATACTCATACTCTTCCTTTTTCAATA
TTATTGAAGCATTTATCAGGGTTATTGTCTCATGAGCGGATACATATTTGAATGTATTTAGAAAAATAAA
CAAATAGGGGTTCCGCGCACATTTCCCCGAAAAGTGCCACCTGATGCGGTGTGAAATACCGCACAGATGC
GTAAGGAGAAAATACCGCATCAGGAAATTGTAAGCGTTAATATTTTGTTAAAATT
Features (pLannotate 1.2.2; 15 found; start..end, strand, type, name):
    299..320     -  promoter       SV40 promoter (fragment): SV40 enhancer and early promoter
    324..548     -  polyA_signal   bGH poly(A) signal: bovine growth hormone polyadenylation signal
    670..2701    -  CDS            gag-pol (fragment): Moloney murine leukemia virus Gag-Pol polyprotein; gag-pol; contains a read-through stop codon
   2805..5299    -  CDS            Cas9(C) (fragment): C-terminal portion of Streptococcus pyogenes Cas9 (Zetsche et al., 2015)
   5300..6901    -  CDS            Cas9(N): N-terminal portion of Streptococcus pyogenes Cas9 (Zetsche et al., 2015)
   6990..8171    -  promoter       EF-1α promoter: strong constitutive promoter for human elongation factor EF-1α
   8804..9505    +  CDS            dTomato: dTomato is a basic (constitutively fluorescent) orange fluorescent protein published in 2004, derived from Discosoma sp.. It is reported to be a somewhat slowly-maturing dimer with low acid sensitivity.
   9578..9967    +  CDS            bsd: BSD_ASPTE - Experimental evidence at protein level: Swiss-Prot protein existence level 1. Catalyzes the deamination of the cytosine moiety of the antibiotics blasticidin S, cytomycin and acetylblasticidin S. From Aspergillus terreus.
   9984..10064   +  CDS            HBB (fragment): HBB_PONPY - Experimental evidence at transcript level: Swiss-Prot protein existence level 2. Involved in oxygen transport from the lung to the various peripheral tissues. From Pongo pygmaeus (Bornean orangutan).
  10135..10190   +  polyA_signal   β-globin poly(A) signal: rabbit β-globin polyadenylation signal (Gil and Proudfoot, 1987)
  10753..11341   -  rep_origin     ori: high-copy-number ColE1/pMB1/pBR322/pUC origin of replication
  11512..12372   -  CDS            AmpR: β-lactamase; bla; confers resistance to ampicillin, carbenicillin, and related antibiotics
  12373..12477   -  promoter       AmpR promoter: bla
  12504..12554   +  misc_feature   bom (fragment): basis of mobility region from pBR322
  12555..12585   -  rep_origin     M13 ori (fragment): M13 bacteriophage origin of replication; arrow indicates direction of (+) strand synthesis
