[The description below was written by a language model from this plasmid's Addgene catalogue record and pLannotate feature annotations shown in this document.]
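Description:
pSBbi-RB-PE2 is a Sleeping Beauty transposon plasmid for stable, constitutive expression of the prime editor PE2 in mammalian cells. It is built on the bidirectional pSBbi-RB backbone, with the PE2 coding sequence (taken from pCMV-PE2) placed between the backbone's SfiI sites. In bacteria it is maintained as a high-copy plasmid through a ColE1/pUC-type origin and selected with ampicillin via the β-lactamase gene.

The payload is a synthetic fusion of Streptococcus pyogenes Cas9 H840A nickase to an engineered Moloney murine leukemia virus reverse transcriptase carrying the D200N, T306K, W313F, T330P and L603W substitutions, flanked by SV40 nuclear localisation signals at both ends. The annotation software detects this as two adjoining Cas9 segments followed by a gag-pol fragment, which corresponds to the reverse transcriptase domain. Expression is driven by the human EF-1α promoter and terminated by the bovine growth hormone polyadenylation signal. A second cassette runs in the opposite direction and encodes the red-orange fluorescent protein dTomato followed by the blasticidin S deaminase gene, ending in a rabbit β-globin poly(A) signal. The promoter for this marker unit and the linker between its two coding sequences were not annotated, nor were the transposon inverted repeats implied by the stated purpose.

When a Sleeping Beauty transposase is supplied, the cargo can integrate into the genome, and blasticidin selection or dTomato fluorescence identifies cells that stably produce PE2. No pegRNA cassette is recorded, so the guide must be supplied separately. The catalogue lists a total size of 8,374 bp, whereas the sequenced record is 12,585 nt, so the listed sizes appear to understate the backbone.
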