Addgene plasmid #173902: pSBbi-RB-PE2
Purpose: SB-transposon with constitutive expression of SpCas9 PE2
Depositing lab: Ronald Cohn. Depositing organization: Hospital for Sick Children.
Backbone
  Vector backbone: pSBbi-RB
  Backbone manufacturer: Kowarz Lab (Addgene Plasmid #60522)
  Backbone size w/o insert (bp): 2021
  Total vector size (bp): 8374
  Modifications to backbone: PE2 cloned between the SfiI restriction sites
  Vector type: Mammalian Expression, CRISPR
  Selectable markers: Blasticidin
Growth in bacteria
  Bacterial resistance: Ampicillin, 100 μg/mL
  Growth temperature: 37°C
  Growth strain: DH5alpha
  Copy number: High Copy
Gene/Insert
  Gene/Insert name: PE2 (alt name: Cas9(H840A)-M-MLVrt(D200N, T306K, W313F, T330P, L603W))
  Species: Synthetic
  Insert size (bp): 6354
  Tag / fusion protein: SV40 NLS (N terminal on backbone); SV40 NLS (C terminal on backbone)
  Cloning method: Ligation Independent Cloning
  Sequencing primers: 5′ GCCTCAGACAGTGGTTCAAAG; 3′ AGGCACAGTCGAGGCTGAT
Resource information
  A portion of this plasmid was derived from a plasmid made by: PE2 sequence was cloned from the pCMV-PE2 plasmid (Addgene Plasmid #132775)
Terms and licenses: Academic/Nonprofit Terms; Industry Terms: Not Available to Industry
How to cite: pSBbi-RB-PE2 was a gift from Ronald Cohn (Addgene plasmid # 173902 ; http://n2t.net/addgene:173902 ; RRID:Addgene_173902)
